>Addgene plasmid #173623 | Lenti-sgUbr5#1/Cre | addgene full sequence | sequence record 363618 | Addgene NGS Result
CTCATGAGCGGATACATATTTGAATGTATTTAGAAAAATAAACAAATAGGGGTTCCGCGCACATTTCCCC
GAAAAGTGCCACCTGACGTCGACGGATCGGGAGATCTCCCGATCCCCTATGGTGCACTCTCAGTACAATC
TGCTCTGATGCCGCATAGTTAAGCCAGTATCTGCTCCCTGCTTGTGTGTTGGAGGTCGCTGAGTAGTGCG
CGAGCAAAATTTAAGCTACAACAAGGCAAGGCTTGACCGACAATTGCATGAAGAATCTGCTTAGGGTTAG
GCGTTTTGCGCTGCTTCGCGATGTACGGGCCAGATATACGCGTTGACATTGATTATTGACTAGTTATTAA
TAGTAATCAATTACGGGGTCATTAGTTCATAGCCCATATATGGAGTTCCGCGTTACATAACTTACGGTAA
ATGGCCCGCCTGGCTGACCGCCCAACGACCCCCGCCCATTGACGTCAATAATGACGTATGTTCCCATAGT
AACGCCAATAGGGACTTTCCATTGACGTCAATGGGTGGAGTATTTACGGTAAACTGCCCACTTGGCAGTA
CATCAAGTGTATCATATGCCAAGTACGCCCCCTATTGACGTCAATGACGGTAAATGGCCCGCCTGGCATT
ATGCCCAGTACATGACCTTATGGGACTTTCCTACTTGGCAGTACATCTACGTATTAGTCATCGCTATTAC
CATGGTGATGCGGTTTTGGCAGTACATCAATGGGCGTGGATAGCGGTTTGACTCACGGGGATTTCCAAGT
CTCCACCCCATTGACGTCAATGGGAGTTTGTTTTGGCACCAAAATCAACGGGACTTTCCAAAATGTCGTA
ACAACTCCGCCCCATTGACGCAAATGGGCGGTAGGCGTGTACGGTGGGAGGTCTATATAAGCAGCGCGTT
TTGCCTGTACTGGGTCTCTCTGGTTAGACCAGATCTGAGCCTGGGAGCTCTCTGGCTAACTAGGGAACCC
ACTGCTTAAGCCTCAATAAAGCTTGCCTTGAGTGCTTCAAGTAGTGTGTGCCCGTCTGTTGTGTGACTCT
GGTAACTAGAGATCCCTCAGACCCTTTTAGTCAGTGTGGAAAATCTCTAGCAGTGGCGCCCGAACAGGGA
CTTGAAAGCGAAAGGGAAACCAGAGGAGCTCTCTCGACGCAGGACTCGGCTTGCTGAAGCGCGCACGGCA
AGAGGCGAGGGGCGGCGACTGGTGAGTACGCCAAAAATTTTGACTAGCGGAGGCTAGAAGGAGAGAGATG
GGTGCGAGAGCGTCAGTATTAAGCGGGGGAGAATTAGATCGCGATGGGAAAAAATTCGGTTAAGGCCAGG
GGGAAAGAAAAAATATAAATTAAAACATATAGTATGGGCAAGCAGGGAGCTAGAACGATTCGCAGTTAAT
CCTGGCCTGTTAGAAACATCAGAAGGCTGTAGACAAATACTGGGACAGCTACAACCATCCCTTCAGACAG
GATCAGAAGAACTTAGATCATTATATAATACAGTAGCAACCCTCTATTGTGTGCATCAAAGGATAGAGAT
AAAAGACACCAAGGAAGCTTTAGACAAGATAGAGGAAGAGCAAAACAAAAGTAAGACCACCGCACAGCAA
GCGGCCGGCCGCTGATCTTCAGACCTGGAGGAGGAGATATGAGGGACAATTGGAGAAGTGAATTATATAA
ATATAAAGTAGTAAAAATTGAACCATTAGGAGTAGCACCCACCAAGGCAAAGAGAAGAGTGGTGCAGAGA
GAAAAAAGAGCAGTGGGAATAGGAGCTTTGTTCCTTGGGTTCTTGGGAGCAGCAGGAAGCACTATGGGCG
CAGCGTCAATGACGCTGACGGTACAGGCCAGACAATTATTGTCTGGTATAGTGCAGCAGCAGAACAATTT
GCTGAGGGCTATTGAGGCGCAACAGCATCTGTTGCAACTCACAGTCTGGGGCATCAAGCAGCTCCAGGCA
AGAATCCTGGCTGTGGAAAGATACCTAAAGGATCAACAGCTCCTGGGGATTTGGGGTTGCTCTGGAAAAC
TCATTTGCACCACTGCTGTGCCTTGGAATGCTAGTTGGAGTAATAAATCTCTGGAACAGATTTGGAATCA
CACGACCTGGATGGAGTGGGACAGAGAAATTAACAATTACACAAGCTTAATACACTCCTTAATTGAAGAA
TCGCAAAACCAGCAAGAAAAGAATGAACAAGAATTATTGGAATTAGATAAATGGGCAAGTTTGTGGAATT
GGTTTAACATAACAAATTGGCTGTGGTATATAAAATTATTCATAATGATAGTAGGAGGCTTGGTAGGTTT
AAGAATAGTTTTTGCTGTACTTTCTATAGTGAATAGAGTTAGGCAGGGATATTCACCATTATCGTTTCAG
ACCCACCTCCCAACCCCGAGGGGACCCGACAGGCCCGAAGGAATAGAAGAAGAAGGTGGAGAGAGAGACA
GAGACAGATCCATTCGATTAGTGAACGGATCGGCACTGCGTGCGCCAATTCTGCAGACAAATGGCAGTAT
TCATCCACAATTTTAAAAGAAAAGGGGGGATTGGGGGGTACAGTGCAGGGGAAAGAATAGTAGACATAAT
AGCAACAGACATACAAACTAAAGAATTACAAAAACAAATTACAAAAATTCAAAATTTTCGGGTTTATTAC
AGGGACAGCAGAGATCCAGTTTGGTTAGTACCGGGCCCGCTCTAGCCCTGCAGGAACTGTTTAAACTGTG
AGGGCCTATTTCCCATGATTCCTTCATATTTGCATATACGATACAAGGCTGTTAGAGAGATAATTGGAAT
TAATTTGACTGTAAACACAAAGATATTAGTACAAAATACGTGACGTAGAAAGTAATAATTTCTTGGGTAG
TTTGCAGTTTTAAAATTATGTTTTAAAATGGACTATCATATGCTTACCGTAACTTGAAAGTATTTCGATT
TCTTGGCTTTATATATCTTGTGGAAAGGACCAAACACCGAGTGAATCTTACCTGCCGGGGTTTTAGAGCT
AGAAATAGCAAGTTAAAATAAGGCTAGTCCGTTATCAACTTGAAAAAGTGGCACCGAGTCGGTGCTTTTT
TGTTTGGCGCGCCTATGGCTTAATTAACATGGCGGCCGCATTCTACCGGGTAGGGGAGGCGCTTTTCCCA
AGGCAGTCTGGAGCATGCGCTTTAGCAGCCCCGCTGGGCACTTGGCGCTACACAAGTGGCCTCTGGCCTC
GCACACATTCCACATCCACCGGTAGGCGCCAACCGGCTCCGTTCTTTGGTGGCCCCTTCGCGCCACCTTC
TACTCCTCCCCTAGTCAGGAAGTTCCCCCCCGCCCCGCAGCTCGCGTCGTGCAGGACGTGACAAATGGAA
GTAGCACGTCTCACTAGTCTCGTGCAGATGGACAGCACCGCTGAGCAATGGAAGCGGGTAGGCCTTTGGG
GCAGCGGCCAATAGCAGCTTTGCTCCTTCGCTTTCTGGGCTCAGAGGCTGGGAAGGGGTGGGTCCGGGGG
CGGGCTCAGGGGCGGGGCGGGCGCCCGAAGGTCCTCCGGAGGCCCGGCATTCTGCACGCTTCAAAAGCGC
ACGTCTGCCGCGCTGTTCTCCTCTTCCTCATCTCCGGGACCCGGGATGCCCAAGAAGAAGAGGAAGGTGT
CCAATTTACTGACCGTACACCAAAATTTGCCTGCATTACCGGTCGATGCAACGAGTGATGAGGTTCGCAA
GAACCTGATGGACATGTTCAGGGATCGCCAGGCGTTTTCTGAGCATACCTGGAAAATGCTTCTGTCCGTT
TGCCGGTCGTGGGCGGCATGGTGCAAGTTGAATAACCGGAAATGGTTTCCCGCAGAACCTGAAGATGTTC
GCGATTATCTTCTATATCTTCAGGCGCGCGGTCTGGCAGTAAAAACTATCCAGCAACATTTGGGCCAGCT
AAACATGCTTCATCGTCGGTCCGGGCTGCCACGACCAAGTGACAGCAATGCTGTTTCACTGGTTATGCGG
CGGATCCGAAAAGAAAACGTTGATGCCGGTGAACGTGCAAAACAGGCTCTAGCGTTCGAACGCACTGATT
TCGACCAGGTTCGTTCACTCATGGAAAATAGCGATCGCTGCCAGGATATACGTAATCTGGCATTTCTGGG
GATTGCTTATAACACCCTGTTACGTATAGCCGAAATTGCCAGGATCAGGGTTAAAGATATCTCACGTACT
GACGGTGGGAGAATGTTAATCCATATTGGCAGAACGAAAACGCTGGTTAGCACCGCAGGTGTAGAGAAGG
CACTTAGCCTGGGGGTAACTAAACTGGTCGAGCGATGGATTTCCGTCTCTGGTGTAGCTGATGATCCGAA
TAACTACCTGTTTTGCCGGGTCAGAAAAAATGGTGTTGCCGCGCCATCTGCCACCAGCCAGCTATCAACT
CGCGCCCTGGAAGGGATTTTTGAAGCAACTCATCGATTGATTTACGGCGCTAAGGATGACTCTGGTCAGA
GATACCTGGCCTGGTCTGGACACAGTGCCCGTGTCGGAGCCGCGCGAGATATGGCCCGCGCTGGAGTTTC
AATACCGGAGATCATGCAAGCTGGTGGCTGGACCAATGTAAATATTGTCATGAACTATATCCGTAACCTG
GATAGTGAAACAGGGGCAATGGTGCGCCTGCTGGAAGATGGCGATTAGCCATGTTTAAGGGTTCCGGTTC
CACTAGGTACAATTCGATATCAAGCTTATCGATAATCAACCTCTGGATTACAAAATTTGTGAAAGATTGA
CTGGTATTCTTAACTATGTTGCTCCTTTTACGCTATGTGGATACGCTGCTTTAATGCCTTTGTATCATGC
TATTGCTTCCCGTATGGCTTTCATTTTCTCCTCCTTGTATAAATCCTGGTTGCTGTCTCTTTATGAGGAG
TTGTGGCCCGTTGTCAGGCAACGTGGCGTGGTGTGCACTGTGTTTGCTGACGCAACCCCCACTGGTTGGG
GCATTGCCACCACCTGTCAGCTCCTTTCCGGGACTTTCGCTTTCCCCCTCCCTATTGCCACGGCGGAACT
CATCGCCGCCTGCCTTGCCCGCTGCTGGACAGGGGCTCGGCTGTTGGGCACTGACAATTCCGTGGTGTTG
TCGGGGAAATCATCGTCCTTTCCTTGGCTGCTCGCCTGTGTTGCCACCTGGATTCTGCGCGGGACGTCCT
TCTGCTACGTCCCTTCGGCCCTCAATCCAGCGGACCTTCCTTCCCGCGGCCTGCTGCCGGCTCTGCGGCC
TCTTCCGCGTCTTCGCCTTCGCCCTCAGACGAGTCGGATCTCCCTTTGGGCCGCCTCCCCGCATCGATAC
CGTCGACCTCGATCGAGACCTAGAAAAACATGGAGCAATCACAAGTAGCAATACAGCAGCTACCAATGCT
GATTGTGCCTGGCTAGAAGCACAAGAGGAGGAGGAGGTGGGTTTTCCAGTCACACCTCAGGTACCTTTAA
GACCAATGACTTACAAGGCAGCTGTAGATCTTAGCCACTTTTTAAAAGAAAAGGGGGGACTGGAAGGGCT
AATTCACTCCCAACGAAGACAAGATATCCTTGATCTGTGGATCTACCACACACAAGGCTACTTCCCTGAT
TGGCAGAACTACACACCAGGGCCAGGGATCAGATATCCACTGACCTTTGGATGGTGCTACAAGCTAGTAC
CAGTTGAGCAAGAGAAGGTAGAAGAAGCCAATGAAGGAGAGAACACCCGCTTGTTACACCCTGTGAGCCT
GCATGGGATGGATGACCCGGAGAGAGAAGTATTAGAGTGGAGGTTTGACAGCCGCCTAGCATTTCATCAC
ATGGCCCGAGAGCTGCATCCGGACTGTACTGGGTCTCTCTGGTTAGACCAGATCTGAGCCTGGGAGCTCT
CTGGCTAACTAGGGAACCCACTGCTTAAGCCTCAATAAAGCTTGCCTTGAGTGCTTCAAGTAGTGTGTGC
CCGTCTGTTGTGTGACTCTGGTAACTAGAGATCCCTCAGACCCTTTTAGTCAGTGTGGAAAATCTCTAGC
AGCATGTGAGCAAAAGGCCAGCAAAAGGCCAGGAACCGTAAAAAGGCCGCGTTGCTGGCGTTTTTCCATA
GGCTCCGCCCCCCTGACGAGCATCACAAAAATCGACGCTCAAGTCAGAGGTGGCGAAACCCGACAGGACT
ATAAAGATACCAGGCGTTTCCCCCTGGAAGCTCCCTCGTGCGCTCTCCTGTTCCGACCCTGCCGCTTACC
GGATACCTGTCCGCCTTTCTCCCTTCGGGAAGCGTGGCGCTTTCTCATAGCTCACGCTGTAGGTATCTCA
GTTCGGTGTAGGTCGTTCGCTCCAAGCTGGGCTGTGTGCACGAACCCCCCGTTCAGCCCGACCGCTGCGC
CTTATCCGGTAACTATCGTCTTGAGTCCAACCCGGTAAGACACGACTTATCGCCACTGGCAGCAGCCACT
GGTAACAGGATTAGCAGAGCGAGGTATGTAGGCGGTGCTACAGAGTTCTTGAAGTGGTGGCCTAACTACG
GCTACACTAGAAGAACAGTATTTGGTATCTGCGCTCTGCTGAAGCCAGTTACCTTCGGAAAAAGAGTTGG
TAGCTCTTGATCCGGCAAACAAACCACCGCTGGTAGCGGTGGTTTTTTTGTTTGCAAGCAGCAGATTACG
CGCAGAAAAAAAGGATCTCAAGAAGATCCTTTGATCTTTTCTACGGGGTCTGACGCTCAGTGGAACGAAA
ACTCACGTTAAGGGATTTTGGTCATGAGATTATCAAAAAGGATCTTCACCTAGATCCTTTTAAATTAAAA
ATGAAGTTTTAAATCAATCTAAAGTATATATGAGTAAACTTGGTCTGACAGTTACCAATGCTTAATCAGT
GAGGCACCTATCTCAGCGATCTGTCTATTTCGTTCATCCATAGTTGCCTGACTCCCCGTCGTGTAGATAA
CTACGATACGGGAGGGCTTACCATCTGGCCCCAGTGCTGCAATGATACCGCGAGACCCACGCTCACCGGC
TCCAGATTTATCAGCAATAAACCAGCCAGCCGGAAGGGCCGAGCGCAGAAGTGGTCCTGCAACTTTATCC
GCCTCCATCCAGTCTATTAATTGTTGCCGGGAAGCTAGAGTAAGTAGTTCGCCAGTTAATAGTTTGCGCA
ACGTTGTTGCCATTGCTACAGGCATCGTGGTGTCACGCTCGTCGTTTGGTATGGCTTCATTCAGCTCCGG
TTCCCAACGATCAAGGCGAGTTACATGATCCCCCATGTTGTGCAAAAAAGCGGTTAGCTCCTTCGGTCCT
CCGATCGTTGTCAGAAGTAAGTTGGCCGCAGTGTTATCACTCATGGTTATGGCAGCACTGCATAATTCTC
TTACTGTCATGCCATCCGTAAGATGCTTTTCTGTGACTGGTGAGTACTCAACCAAGTCATTCTGAGAATA
GTGTATGCGGCGACCGAGTTGCTCTTGCCCGGCGTCAATACGGGATAATACCGCGCCACATAGCAGAACT
TTAAAAGTGCTCATCATTGGAAAACGTTCTTCGGGGCGAAAACTCTCAAGGATCTTACCGCTGTTGAGAT
CCAGTTCGATGTAACCCACTCGTGCACCCAACTGATCTTCAGCATCTTTTACTTTCACCAGCGTTTCTGG
GTGAGCAAAAACAGGAAGGCAAAATGCCGCAAAAAAGGGAATAAGGGCGACACGGAAATGTTGAATACTC
ATACTCTTCCTTTTTCAATATTATTGAAGCATTTATCAGGGTTATTGT
Features (pLannotate 1.2.2; 21 found; start..end, strand, type, name):
    118..170     -  misc_feature   bom (fragment): basis of mobility region from pBR322
    325..704     +  enhancer       CMV enhancer: human cytomegalovirus immediate early enhancer
    705..904     +  promoter       CMV promoter: human cytomegalovirus (CMV) immediate early promoter
    922..1102    +  LTR            5' LTR (truncated): truncated 5' long terminal repeat (LTR) from HIV-1
   1149..1274    +  misc_feature   HIV-1 Ψ: packaging signal of human immunodeficiency virus type 1
   1258..1596    +  CDS            HIV-1 gag (fragment): gag protein from human immunodeficiency virus 1; gag
   1771..2004    +  misc_feature   RRE: The Rev response element (RRE) of HIV-1 allows for Rev-dependent mRNA export from the nucleus to the cytoplasm.
   2381..2481    +  CDS            Rev (fragment): human immunodeficiency virus 1 (HIV-1) Rev protein; rev; enhances nuclear export of unspliced and incompletely spliced viral mRNAs
   2531..2648    +  misc_feature   cPPT/CTS: central polypurine tract and central termination sequence of HIV-1
   2730..2970    +  promoter       U6 promoter: RNA polymerase III promoter for human U6 snRNA
   3000..3075    +  misc_RNA       gRNA scaffold: guide RNA scaffold for the Streptococcus pyogenes CRISPR/Cas9 system
   3128..3608    +  promoter       PGK promoter: mouse phosphoglycerate kinase 1 promoter
   3638..4668    +  CDS            Cre (fragment): site-specific recombinase Cre is a site-specific recombinase from bacteriophage P1. Recombination occurs at loxP sequences.
   4701..4724    +  misc_feature   MCS (fragment): pBluescript multiple cloning site
   4724..5312    +  misc_feature   WPRE: woodchuck hepatitis virus posttranscriptional regulatory element
   5313..5332    +  misc_feature   MCS (fragment): pBluescript multiple cloning site
   5334..5834    +  CDS            nef (fragment): NEF_HV1LA - Experimental evidence at protein level: Swiss-Prot protein existence level 1. Extracellular Nef protein targets CD4(+) T-lymphocytes for apoptosis by interacting with CXCR4 surface receptors. From Human immunodeficiency virus type 1 group M subtype B (isolate Lai) (HIV-1).
   5841..6021    +  LTR            5' LTR (truncated): truncated 5' long terminal repeat (LTR) from HIV-1
   6083..6671    -  rep_origin     ori: high-copy-number ColE1/pMB1/pBR322/pUC origin of replication
   6842..7702    -  CDS            AmpR: β-lactamase; bla; confers resistance to ampicillin, carbenicillin, and related antibiotics
   7703..59      -  promoter       AmpR promoter (across the origin): bla
