[The description below was written by a language model from this plasmid's Addgene catalogue record and pLannotate feature annotations shown in this document.]
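Description:
Lenti-sgUbr5#1/Cre is a 7,748 nt HIV-1-based lentiviral transfer plasmid built on the pLL3.3 backbone that combines CRISPR guide RNA expression with Cre recombinase delivery. In bacteria it is maintained through a high-copy ColE1/pUC-type origin and selected with ampicillin via the β-lactamase gene. The viral portion begins with a CMV enhancer/promoter fused to a truncated 5' LTR, an arrangement that drives transcription of the viral genomic RNA in packaging cells. It is followed by the Ψ packaging signal with a gag fragment, the Rev response element for Rev-dependent nuclear export, and the cPPT/CTS element that aids nuclear import of the reverse-transcribed genome. A second truncated LTR, preceded by a nef-derived fragment, closes the proviral cassette.

Between the LTRs sit two independent expression units. A human U6 RNA polymerase III promoter drives a guide RNA consisting of a spacer targeting mouse Ubr5 (also called Edd or Edd1) joined to the Streptococcus pyogenes Cas9 scaffold. Downstream, the mouse PGK promoter drives Cre recombinase, and a WPRE enhances expression of that transcript. The plasmid does not encode Cas9, so editing requires a Cas9 source in the target cells. The annotated features include no mammalian drug-selection marker or fluorescent reporter. The pairing of a guide with Cre suits it to cells or mice carrying loxP-controlled alleles, where a single transduction event both triggers Cre-dependent recombination and directs Cas9 to disrupt Ubr5. The associated publication concerns a functional survey of tumour suppressor genes in oncogenic KRAS-driven lung cancer, which is consistent with this use, although the record itself states only that the construct expresses a Ubr5-targeting gRNA and Cre.
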