Addgene plasmid #173623: Lenti-sgUbr5#1/Cre
Purpose: Expresses a Ubr5-targeting gRNA and Cre-recombinase
Depositing lab: Charles Swanton. Depositing organization: University College London. Publication: A functional taxonomy of tumor suppression in oncogenic KRAS-driven lung cancer. Cai H, Chew SK, Li C, Tsai MK, Andrejka L, Murray CW, Hughes NW, Shuldiner EG, Ashkin EL, Tang R, Hung KL, Chen LC, Lee SYC, Yousefi M, Lin WY, Kunder CA, Cong L, McFarland CD, Petrov DA, Swanton C, Winslow MM. Cancer Discov. 2021 Feb 19. pii: 2159-8290.CD-20-1325. doi: 10.1158/2159-8290.CD-20-1325. PubMed 33608386.
Backbone
  Vector backbone: pLL3.3
  Vector type: Lentiviral, Cre/Lox, CRISPR
Growth in bacteria
  Bacterial resistance: Ampicillin, 100 μg/mL
  Growth temperature: 37°C
  Growth strain: NEB Stable
  Copy number: High Copy
Gene/Insert
  Gene/Insert name: gRNA targeting Ubr5
  gRNA/shRNA sequence: AGTGAATCTTACCTGCCGGG
  Species: M. musculus (mouse)
  Entrez Gene: Ubr5 (a.k.a. Edd, Edd1)
  Cloning method: Restriction Enzyme; 5′ cloning site unknown (unknown if destroyed); 3′ cloning site unknown (unknown if destroyed)
Terms and licenses: Academic/Nonprofit Terms; Industry Terms: Not Available to Industry
How to cite: Lenti-sgUbr5#1/Cre was a gift from Charles Swanton (Addgene plasmid # 173623 ; http://n2t.net/addgene:173623 ; RRID:Addgene_173623)
